Addgene plasmid #232889: pML107-AVO1
Purpose: Plasmid expressing Cas9 and gRNA AATGATGACGACCATACCAG which targets the AVO1 gene.
Depositing lab: Jolanda Van Leeuwen. Depositing organization: University of Massachusetts, Worcester. Publication: The modifiers that cause changes in gene essentiality. Batte A, Bosch-Guiteras N, Pons C, Ota M, Lopes M, Sharma S, Tellini N, Paltenghi C, Conti M, Kan KT, Ho UL, Wiederkehr M, Barraud J, Ashe M, Aloy P, Liti G, Chabes A, Parts L, van Leeuwen J. Cell Syst. 2026 Mar 2:101515. doi: 10.1016/j.cels.2025.101515. PubMed 41775267.
Backbone
  Vector backbone: pML107
  Backbone manufacturer: Laughery et al, 2015, Yeast
  Backbone size w/o insert (bp): 12367
  Vector type: Yeast Expression, CRISPR
  Selectable markers: LEU2
Growth in bacteria
  Bacterial resistance: Ampicillin, 100 μg/mL
  Growth temperature: 37°C
  Growth strain: DH5alpha
  Copy number: High Copy
Gene/Insert
  Gene/Insert name: AVO1 gRNA (alt name: YOL078W)
  gRNA/shRNA sequence: AATGATGACGACCATACCAG
  Species: S. cerevisiae (budding yeast)
  Insert size (bp): 33
  Entrez Gene: AVO1 (a.k.a. YOL078W)
  Promoter: snR52
  Cloning method: Restriction Enzyme; 5′ cloning site SwaI (destroyed during cloning); 3′ cloning site BclI (destroyed during cloning)
Terms and licenses: Academic/Nonprofit Terms; Industry Terms: Not Available to Industry
How to cite: pML107-AVO1 was a gift from Jolanda Van Leeuwen (Addgene plasmid # 232889 ; http://n2t.net/addgene:232889 ; RRID:Addgene_232889)
