[The description below was written by a language model from this plasmid's Addgene catalogue record and pLannotate feature annotations shown in this document.]
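Description:
pML107-AVO1 is an all-in-one yeast CRISPR/Cas9 plasmid built on the pML107 backbone, carrying both the nuclease and a single guide RNA directed against the Saccharomyces cerevisiae AVO1 gene (YOL078W). It is an E. coli–yeast shuttle vector of about 12.4 kb. In bacteria it replicates from a high-copy ColE1/pUC-type origin and is selected with ampicillin through the β-lactamase gene. In yeast it is maintained as a multicopy episome by the 2μ origin and selected by leucine prototrophy through a LEU2 cassette driven by its own promoter. An f1 origin, T7 and T3 promoters, and lac/lacZα fragments are remnants of the pBluescript-type cloning backbone, and several short annotated fragments (rop, bom, NFS1 and another yeast ORF) appear to be carry-over flanking sequence rather than functional parts.

The payload consists of two expression units. Streptococcus pyogenes Cas9 is transcribed from the strong constitutive TDH3 (GAP) promoter and terminated by the ADH1 terminator. On the opposite strand, the guide RNA cassette uses the RNA polymerase III SNR52 promoter to drive the AVO1-specific spacer fused to the S. pyogenes gRNA scaffold, ending at the SUP4 tRNA terminator. The roughly 33 bp guide insert was cloned between SwaI and BclI sites, both of which were destroyed in the process. Once in yeast, the Cas9–gRNA complex cuts the AVO1 locus, so the plasmid serves for targeted genome editing of this gene. The record does not mention a repair template. It comes from a study of genetic modifiers that change gene essentiality.
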