Features (pLannotate 1.2.2; 26 found; start..end, strand, type, name):
     27..45      +  promoter       T7 promoter: promoter for bacteriophage T7 RNA polymerase
     54..107     -  misc_feature   MCS (fragment): pBluescript multiple cloning site
    132..798     +  promoter       GAP promoter: S. cerevisiae TDH3; promoter for glyceraldehyde-3-phosphate dehydrogenase
    833..4936    +  CDS            cas9: CAS9_STRP1 - Also known as csn1 From Streptococcus pyogenes serotype M1.
   4994..5181    +  terminator     ADH1 terminator: S. cerevisiae ADH1; transcription terminator for the S. cerevisiae alcohol dehydrogenase 1 (ADH1) gene
   5299..5318    -  terminator     SUP4 terminator: transcription terminator for the S. cerevisiae SUP4 tRNA gene
   5323..5397    -  misc_RNA       gRNA scaffold: guide RNA scaffold for the Streptococcus pyogenes CRISPR/Cas9 system
   5418..5686    -  promoter       SNR52 promoter: promoter for the S. cerevisiae small nucleolar RNA gene SNR52
   5717..5735    -  promoter       T3 promoter: promoter for bacteriophage T3 RNA polymerase
   5778..5800    -  protein_bind   lac operator (fragment): The lac repressor binds to the lac operator to inhibit transcription in E. coli. This inhibition can be relieved by adding lactose or isopropyl-β-D-thiogalactopyranoside (IPTG). lac repressor encoded by lacI
   5804..5834    -  promoter       lac promoter: promoter for the E. coli lac operon
   5849..5870    -  protein_bind   CAP binding site: CAP binding activates transcription in the presence of cAMP. E. coli catabolite activator protein
   5883..5975    -  CDS            lacI (fragment): lac repressor; lacI; The lac repressor binds to the lac operator to inhibit transcription in E. coli. This inhibition can be relieved by adding lactose or isopropyl-β-D-thiogalactopyranoside (IPTG).
   6158..6746    -  rep_origin     ori: high-copy-number ColE1/pMB1/pBR322/pUC origin of replication
   6917..7777    -  CDS            AmpR: β-lactamase; bla; confers resistance to ampicillin, carbenicillin, and related antibiotics
   7778..7882    -  promoter       AmpR promoter: bla
   7909..9255    -  rep_origin     2μ ori: yeast 2μ plasmid origin of replication
   9323..9358    +  CDS            rop (fragment): Rop protein, which maintains plasmids at low copy number; rop
   9460..9510    +  misc_feature   bom (fragment): basis of mobility region from pBR322
   9509..9625    +  CDS            NFS1 (fragment): NFS1_YEAST - Also known as SPL1 From Saccharomyces cerevisiae (strain ATCC 204508 / S288c) (Baker's yeast).
   9989..11080   -  CDS            LEU2: LEU3_YEAST - Experimental evidence at protein level: Swiss-Prot protein existence level 1. Catalyzes the oxidation of 3-carboxy-2-hydroxy-4- methylpentanoate (3-isopropylmalate) to 3-carboxy-4-methyl-2- oxopentanoate. The product decarboxylates to 4-methyl-2 oxopentanoate. From Saccharomyces cerevisiae (strain ATCC 204508 / S288c) (Baker's yeast).
  11081..11488   -  promoter       LEU2 promoter: S. cerevisiae LEU2
  11628..11705   -  CDS            YO192_YEAST (fragment): Experimental evidence at protein level: Swiss-Prot protein existence level 1. From Saccharomyces cerevisiae (strain ATCC 204508 / S288c) (Baker's yeast).
  11736..11788   +  misc_feature   bom (fragment): basis of mobility region from pBR322
  11816..12244   -  rep_origin     f1 ori (sequence partly withheld): f1 bacteriophage origin of replication; arrow indicates direction of (+) strand synthesis
  12248..19      -  CDS            lacZα (fragment) (across the origin): LacZα fragment of β-galactosidase; lacZ fragment
>Addgene plasmid #232889 | pML107-AVO1 | addgene full sequence | sequence record 462277 | Addgene NGS Result
GTAAAACGACGGCCAGTGAGCGCGCGTAATACGACTCACTATAGGGCGAATTGGGTACCGGGCCCCCCCT
CGAGGTCGACGGTATCGATAAGCTTGATATCGAATTCAGTCTACTAGTCAGTTCGAGTTTATCATTATCA
ATACTGCCATTTCAAAGAATACGTAAATAATTAATAGTAGTGATTTTCCTAACTTTATTTAGTCAAAAAA
TTAGCCTTTTAATTCTGCTGTAACCCGTACATGCCCAAAATAGGGGGCGGGTTACACAGAATATATAACA
TCGTAGGTGTCTGGGTGAACAGTTTATTCCTGGCATCCACTAAATATAATGGAGCCCGCTTTTTAAGCTG
GCATCCAGAAAAAAAAAGAATCCCAGCACCAAAATATTGTTTTCTTCACCAACCATCAGTTCATAGGTCC
ATTCTCTTAGCGCAACTACAGAGAACAGGGGCACAAACAGGCAAAAAACGGGCACAACCTCAATGGAGTG
ATGCAACCTGCCTGGAGTAAATGATGACACAAGGCAATTGACCCACGCATGTATCTATCTCATTTTCTTA
CACCTTCTATTACCTTCTGCTCTCTCTGATTTGGAAAAAGCTGAAAAAAAAGGTTGAAACCAGTTCCCTG
AAATTATTCCCCTACTTGACTAATAAGTATATAAAGACGGTAGGTATTGATTGTAATTCTGTAAATCTAT
TTCTTAAACTTCTTAAATTCTACTTTTATAGTTAGTCTTTTTTTTAGTTTTAAAACACCAAGAACTTAGT
TTCGAATAAACACACATAAACAAACAAAAGATCTGATATGGATCGAATTAGATCTCGCCACCATGGACAA
GAAGTATTCTATCGGACTGGACATCGGGACTAATAGCGTCGGGTGGGCCGTCATCACTGACGAGTACAAG
GTGCCCTCTAAGAAGTTCAAGGTGCTCGGGAACACCGACCGGCATTCCATCAAGAAAAATCTGATCGGAG
CTCTCCTCTTTGATTCAGGGGAGACCGCTGAAGCAACCCGCCTCAAGCGGACTGCTAGACGGCGGTACAC
CAGGAGGAAGAACCGGATTTGTTACCTTCAAGAGATATTCTCCAACGAAATGGCAAAGGTCGACGACAGC
TTCTTCCATAGGCTGGAAGAATCATTCCTCGTGGAAGAGGATAAGAAGCATGAACGGCATCCCATCTTCG
GTAATATCGTCGACGAGGTGGCCTATCACGAGAAATACCCAACCATCTACCATCTTCGCAAAAAGCTGGT
GGACTCAACCGACAAGGCAGACCTCCGGCTTATCTACCTGGCCCTGGCCCACATGATTAAGTTCAGAGGC
CACTTCCTGATCGAGGGCGACCTCAATCCTGACAATAGCGATGTGGATAAACTGTTCATCCAGCTGGTGC
AGACTTACAACCAGCTCTTTGAAGAGAACCCCATCAATGCAAGCGGAGTCGATGCCAAGGCCATTCTGTC
AGCCCGGCTGTCAAAGAGCCGCAGACTTGAGAATCTTATCGCTCAGCTGCCGGGTGAAAAGAAAAATGGA
CTGTTCGGGAACCTGATTGCTCTTTCACTTGGGCTGACTCCCAATTTCAAGTCTAATTTCGACCTGGCAG
AGGATGCCAAGCTGCAACTGTCCAAGGACACCTATGATGACGATCTCGACAACCTCCTGGCCCAGATCGG
TGACCAATACGCCGACCTTTTCCTTGCTGCTAAGAATCTTTCTGACGCCATCCTGCTGTCTGACATTCTC
CGCGTGAACACTGAAATCACCAAGGCCCCTCTTTCAGCTTCAATGATTAAGCGGTATGATGAGCACCACC
AGGACCTGACCCTGCTTAAGGCACTCGTCCGGCAGCAGCTTCCGGAGAAGTACAAGGAAATCTTCTTTGA
CCAGTCAAAGAATGGATACGCCGGCTACATCGACGGAGGTGCCTCCCAAGAGGAATTTTATAAGTTTATC
AAACCTATCCTTGAGAAGATGGACGGCACCGAAGAGCTCCTCGTGAAACTGAATCGGGAGGATCTGCTGC
GGAAGCAGCGCACTTTCGACAATGGGAGCATTCCCCACCAGATCCATCTTGGGGAGCTTCACGCCATCCT
TCGGCGCCAAGAGGACTTCTACCCCTTTCTTAAGGACAACAGGGAGAAGATTGAGAAAATTCTCACTTTC
CGCATCCCCTACTACGTGGGACCCCTCGCCAGAGGAAATAGCCGGTTTGCTTGGATGACCAGAAAGTCAG
AAGAAACTATCACTCCCTGGAACTTCGAAGAGGTGGTGGACAAGGGAGCCAGCGCTCAGTCATTCATCGA
ACGGATGACTAACTTCGATAAGAACCTCCCCAATGAGAAGGTCCTGCCGAAACATTCCCTGCTCTACGAG
TACTTTACCGTGTACAACGAGCTGACCAAGGTGAAATATGTCACCGAAGGGATGAGGAAGCCCGCATTCC
TGTCAGGCGAACAAAAGAAGGCAATTGTGGACCTTCTGTTCAAGACCAATAGAAAGGTGACCGTGAAGCA
GCTGAAGGAGGACTATTTCAAGAAAATTGAATGCTTCGACTCTGTGGAGATTAGCGGGGTCGAAGATCGG
TTCAACGCAAGCCTGGGTACCTACCATGATCTGCTTAAGATCATCAAGGACAAGGATTTTCTGGACAATG
AGGAGAAAGAGGACATCCTTGAGGACATTGTCCTGACTCTCACTCTGTTCGAGGACCGGGAAATGATCGA
GGAGAGGCTTAAGACCTACGCCCATCTGTTCGACGATAAAGTGATGAAGCAACTTAAACGGAGAAGATAT
ACCGGATGGGGACGCCTTAGCCGCAAACTCATCAACGGAATCCGGGACAAACAGAGCGGAAAGACCATTC
TTGATTTCCTTAAGAGCGACGGATTCGCTAATCGCAACTTCATGCAACTTATCCATGATGATTCCCTGAC
CTTTAAGGAGGACATCCAGAAGGCCCAAGTGTCTGGACAAGGTGACTCACTGCACGAGCATATCGCAAAT
CTGGCTGGTTCACCCGCTATTAAGAAGGGTATTCTCCAGACCGTGAAAGTCGTGGACGAGCTGGTCAAGG
TGATGGGTCGCCATAAACCAGAGAACATTGTCATCGAGATGGCCAGGGAAAACCAGACTACCCAGAAGGG
ACAGAAGAACAGCAGGGAGCGGATGAAAAGAATTGAGGAAGGGATTAAGGAGCTCGGGTCACAGATCCTT
AAAGAGCACCCGGTGGAAAACACCCAGCTTCAGAATGAGAAGCTCTATCTGTACTACCTTCAAAATGGAC
GCGATATGTATGTGGACCAAGAGCTTGATATCAACAGGCTCTCAGACTACGACGTGGACCACATCGTCCC
TCAGAGCTTCCTCAAAGACGACTCAATTGACAATAAGGTGCTGACTCGCTCAGACAAGAACCGGGGAAAG
TCAGATAACGTGCCCTCAGAGGAAGTCGTGAAAAAGATGAAGAACTATTGGCGCCAGCTTCTGAACGCAA
AGCTAATCACTCAGCGGAAGTTCGACAATCTCACTAAGGCTGAGAGGGGCGGACTGAGCGAACTGGACAA
AGCAGGATTCATTAAACGGCAACTTGTGGAGACTCGGCAGATTACTAAACATGTAGCCCAAATCCTTGAC
TCACGCATGAATACCAAGTACGACGAAAACGACAAACTTATCCGCGAGGTGAAGGTGATTACCCTGAAGT
CCAAGCTGGTCAGCGATTTCAGAAAGGACTTTCAATTCTACAAAGTGCGGGAGATCAATAACTATCATCA
TGCTCATGACGCATATCTGAATGCCGTGGTGGGAACCGCCCTAATCAAGAAGTACCCAAAGCTGGAAAGC
GAGTTCGTGTACGGAGACTACAAGGTCTACGACGTGCGCAAGATGATTGCCAAATCTGAGCAGGAGATCG
GAAAGGCCACCGCAAAGTACTTCTTCTACAGCAACATCATGAATTTCTTCAAGACCGAAATCACCCTTGC
AAACGGTGAGATCCGGAAGAGGCCGCTCATCGAGACTAATGGGGAGACTGGCGAAATCGTGTGGGACAAG
GGCAGAGATTTCGCTACCGTGCGCAAAGTGCTTTCTATGCCTCAAGTGAACATCGTGAAGAAAACCGAGG
TGCAAACCGGAGGCTTTTCTAAGGAATCAATCCTCCCCAAGCGCAACTCCGACAAGCTCATTGCAAGGAA
GAAGGATTGGGACCCTAAGAAGTACGGCGGATTCGATTCACCAACTGTGGCTTATTCTGTCCTGGTCGTG
GCTAAGGTGGAAAAAGGAAAGTCTAAGAAGCTCAAGAGCGTGAAGGAACTGCTGGGTATCACCATTATGG
AGCGCAGCTCCTTCGAGAAGAACCCAATTGACTTTCTCGAAGCCAAAGGTTACAAGGAAGTCAAGAAGGA
CCTTATCATCAAGCTCCCAAAGTATAGCCTGTTCGAACTGGAGAATGGGCGGAAGCGGATGCTCGCCTCC
GCTGGCGAACTTCAGAAGGGTAATGAGCTGGCTCTCCCCTCCAAGTACGTGAATTTCCTCTACCTTGCAA
GCCATTACGAGAAGCTGAAGGGGAGCCCCGAGGACAACGAGCAAAAGCAACTGTTTGTGGAGCAGCATAA
GCATTATCTGGACGAGATCATTGAGCAGATTTCCGAGTTTTCTAAACGCGTCATTCTCGCTGATGCCAAC
CTCGATAAAGTCCTTAGCGCATACAATAAGCACAGAGACAAACCAATTCGGGAGCAGGCTGAGAATATCA
TCCACCTGTTCACCCTCACCAATCTTGGTGCCCCTGCCGCATTCAAGTACTTCGACACCACCATCGACCG
GAAACGCTATACCTCCACCAAAGAAGTGCTGGACGCCACCCTCATCCACCAGAGCATCACCGGACTTTAC
GAAACTCGGATTGACCTCTCACAGCTCGGAGGGGATGAGGGAGCTCCCAAGAAAAAGCGCAAGGTAGGTA
GTTCCGGATCCTAGACTCTCGAGGCGAATTTCTTATGATTTATGATTTTTATTATTAAATAAGTTATAAA
AAAAATAAGTGTATACAAATTTTAAAGTGACTCTTAGGTTTTAAAACGAAAATTCTTATTCTTGAGTAAC
TCTTTCCTGTAGGTCAGGTTGCTTTCTCAGGTATAGCATGAGGTCGCTCTTATTGACCACACCTCTACCG
GCATGCCGAGCAAATGCCTGCAAATCGCTCCCCATTTCTCTAGAGCGGCCGTGGTATCGTTTAGATTGGC
AATTACAGTGTCTTAGCTCACATGCTTATAACTAATTACATGACTCGAAGACATAAAAAACAAAAAAAGC
ACCACCGACTCGGTGCCACTTTTTCAAGTTGATAACGGACTAGCCTTATTTTAACTTGCTATTTCTAGCT
CTAAAACCTGGTATGGTCGTCATCATTGATCATTTATCTTTCACTGCGGAGAAGTTTCGAACGCCGAAAC
ATGCGCACCAACTTTCACTTCTACAGCGTTTGACCAAAATCTTTTGAACAGAACATTGTAGGGTGTGAAA
AAATGCGCACCTTTACCGCTAGCCCAAGAGGGCACTACAAAATCTAGAGTTGTACTTCAAACGTACATGT
AATCACCTTGTATATACTCGAAAGAAAACATCAAGTTTCTGTATAAATATGAGTGAAAGCATAATCATAC
ATTATCTTTTCAAAGATTGTCCGCGGTGGAGCTCCAGCTTTTGTTCCCTTTAGTGAGGGTTAATTGCGCG
CTTGGCGTAATCATGGTCATAGCTGTTTCCTGTGTGAAATTGTTATCCGCTCACAATTCCACACAACATA
CGAGCCGGAAGCATAAAGTGTAAAGCCTGGGGTGCCTAATGAGTGAGCTAACTCACATTAATTGCGTTGC
GCTCACTGCCCGCTTTCCAGTCGGGAAACCTGTCGTGCCAGCTGCATTAATGAATCGGCCAACGCGCGGG
GAGAGGCGGTTTGCGTATTGGGCGCTCTTCCGCTTCCTCGCTCACTGACTCGCTGCGCTCGGTCGTTCGG
CTGCGGCGAGCGGTATCAGCTCACTCAAAGGCGGTAATACGGTTATCCACAGAATCAGGGGATAACGCAG
GAAAGAACATGTGAGCAAAAGGCCAGCAAAAGGCCAGGAACCGTAAAAAGGCCGCGTTGCTGGCGTTTTT
CCATAGGCTCCGCCCCCCTGACGAGCATCACAAAAATCGACGCTCAAGTCAGAGGTGGCGAAACCCGACA
GGACTATAAAGATACCAGGCGTTTCCCCCTGGAAGCTCCCTCGTGCGCTCTCCTGTTCCGACCCTGCCGC
TTACCGGATACCTGTCCGCCTTTCTCCCTTCGGGAAGCGTGGCGCTTTCTCATAGCTCACGCTGTAGGTA
TCTCAGTTCGGTGTAGGTCGTTCGCTCCAAGCTGGGCTGTGTGCACGAACCCCCCGTTCAGCCCGACCGC
TGCGCCTTATCCGGTAACTATCGTCTTGAGTCCAACCCGGTAAGACACGACTTATCGCCACTGGCAGCAG
CCACTGGTAACAGGATTAGCAGAGCGAGGTATGTAGGCGGTGCTACAGAGTTCTTGAAGTGGTGGCCTAA
CTACGGCTACACTAGAAGAACAGTATTTGGTATCTGCGCTCTGCTGAAGCCAGTTACCTTCGGAAAAAGA
GTTGGTAGCTCTTGATCCGGCAAACAAACCACCGCTGGTAGCGGTGGTTTTTTTGTTTGCAAGCAGCAGA
TTACGCGCAGAAAAAAAGGATCTCAAGAAGATCCTTTGATCTTTTCTACGGGGTCTGACGCTCAGTGGAA
CGAAAACTCACGTTAAGGGATTTTGGTCATGAGATTATCAAAAAGGATCTTCACCTAGATCCTTTTAAAT
TAAAAATGAAGTTTTAAATCAATCTAAAGTATATATGAGTAAACTTGGTCTGACAGTTACCAATGCTTAA
TCAGTGAGGCACCTATCTCAGCGATCTGTCTATTTCGTTCATCCATAGTTGCCTGACTCCCCGTCGTGTA
GATAACTACGATACGGGAGGGCTTACCATCTGGCCCCAGTGCTGCAATGATACCGCGAGACCCACGCTCA
CCGGCTCCAGATTTATCAGCAATAAACCAGCCAGCCGGAAGGGCCGAGCGCAGAAGTGGTCCTGCAACTT
TATCCGCCTCCATCCAGTCTATTAATTGTTGCCGGGAAGCTAGAGTAAGTAGTTCGCCAGTTAATAGTTT
GCGCAACGTTGTTGCCATTGCTACAGGCATCGTGGTGTCACGCTCGTCGTTTGGTATGGCTTCATTCAGC
TCCGGTTCCCAACGATCAAGGCGAGTTACATGATCCCCCATGTTGTGCAAAAAAGCGGTTAGCTCCTTCG
GTCCTCCGATCGTTGTCAGAAGTAAGTTGGCCGCAGTGTTATCACTCATGGTTATGGCAGCACTGCATAA
TTCTCTTACTGTCATGCCATCCGTAAGATGCTTTTCTGTGACTGGTGAGTACTCAACCAAGTCATTCTGA
GAATAGTGTATGCGGCGACCGAGTTGCTCTTGCCCGGCGTCAATACGGGATAATACCGCGCCACATAGCA
GAACTTTAAAAGTGCTCATCATTGGAAAACGTTCTTCGGGGCGAAAACTCTCAAGGATCTTACCGCTGTT
GAGATCCAGTTCGATGTAACCCACTCGTGCACCCAACTGATCTTCAGCATCTTTTACTTTCACCAGCGTT
TCTGGGTGAGCAAAAACAGGAAGGCAAAATGCCGCAAAAAAGGGAATAAGGGCGACACGGAAATGTTGAA
TACTCATACTCTTCCTTTTTCAATATTATTGAAGCATTTATCAGGGTTATTGTCTCATGAGCGGATACAT
ATTTGAATGTATTTAGAAAAATAAACAAATAGGGGTTCCGCGCACATTTCCCCGAAAAGTGCCACCTGAA
CGAAGCATCTGTGCTTCATTTTGTAGAACAAAAATGCAACGCGAGAGCGCTAATTTTTCAAACAAAGAAT
CTGAGCTGCATTTTTACAGAACAGAAATGCAACGCGAAAGCGCTATTTTACCAACGAAGAATCTGTGCTT
CATTTTTGTAAAACAAAAATGCAACGCGAGAGCGCTAATTTTTCAAACAAAGAATCTGAGCTGCATTTTT
ACAGAACAGAAATGCAACGCGAGAGCGCTATTTTACCAACAAAGAATCTATACTTCTTTTTTGTTCTACA
AAAATGCATCCCGAGAGCGCTATTTTTCTAACAAAGCATCTTAGATTACTTTTTTTCTCCTTTGTGCGCT
CTATAATGCAGTCTCTTGATAACTTTTTGCACTGTAGGTCCGTTAAGGTTAGAAGAAGGCTACTTTGGTG
TCTATTTTCTCTTCCATAAAAAAAGCCTGACTCCACTTCCCGCGTTTACTGATTACTAGCGAAGCTGCGG
GTGCATTTTTTCAAGATAAAGGCATCCCCGATTATATTCTATACCGATGTGGATTGCGCATACTTTGTGA
ACAGAAAGTGATAGCGTTGATGATTCTTCATTGGTCAGAAAATTATGAACGGTTTCTTCTATTTTGTCTC
TATATACTACGTATAGGAAATGTTTACATTTTCGTATTGTTTTCGATTCACTCTATGAATAGTTCTTACT
ACAATTTTTTTGTCTAAAGAGTAATACTAGAGATAAACATAAAAAATGTAGAGGTCGAGTTTAGATGCAA
GTTCAAGGAGCGAAAGGTGGATGGGTAGGTTATATAGGGATATAGCACAGAGATATATAGCAAAGAGATA
CTTTTGAGCAATGTTTGTGGAAGCGGTATTCGCAATATTTTAGTAGCTCGTTACAGTCCGGTGCGTTTTT
GGTTTTTTGAAAGTGCGTCTTCAGAGCGCTTTTGGTTTTCAAAAGCGCTCTGAAGTTCCTATACTTTCTA
GCTAGAGAATAGGAACTTCGGAATAGGAACTTCAAAGCGTTTCCGAAAACGAGCGCTTCCGAAAATGCAA
CGCGAGCTGCGCACATACAGCTCACTGTTCACGTCGCACCTATATCTGCGTGTTGCCTGTATATATATAT
ACATGAGAAGAACGGCATAGTGCGTGTTTATGCTTAAATGCGTACTTATATGCGTCTATTTATGTAGGAT
GAAAGGTAGTCTAGTACCTCCTGTGATATTATCCCATTCCATGCGGGGTATCGTATGCTTCCTTCAGCAC
TACCCTTTAGCTGTTCTATATGCTGCCACTCCTCAATTGGATTAGTCTCATCCTTCAATGCTATCATTTC
CTTTGATATTGGATCATACTAAGAAACCATTATTATCATGACATTAACCTATAAAAATAGGCGTATCACG
AGGCCCTTTCGTCTCGCGCGTTTCGGTGATGACGGTGAAAACCTCTGACACATGCAGCTCCCGGAGACGG
TCACAGCTTGTCTGTAAGCGGATGCCGGGAGCAGACAAGCCCGTCAGGGCGCGTCAGCGGGTGTTGGCGG
GTGTCGGGGCTGGCTTAACTATGCGGCATCAGAGCAGATTGTACTGAGAGTGCACCATATCGACTACGTC
GTTAAGGCCGTTTCTGACAGAGTAAAATTCTTGAGGGAACTTTCACCATTATGGGAAATGGTTCAAGAAG
GTATTGACTTAAACTCCATCAAATGGTCAGGTCATTGAGTGTTTTTTATTTGTTGTATTTTTTTTTTTTA
GAGAAAATCCTCCAATATATAAATTAGGAATCATAGTTTCATGATTTTCTGTTACACCTAACTTTTTGTG
TGGTGCCCTCCTCCTTGTCAATATTAATGTTAAAGTGCAATTCTTTTTCCTTATCACGTTGAGCCATTAG
TATCAATTTGCTTACCTGTATTCCTTTACATCCTCCTTTTTCTCCTTCTTGATAAATGTATGTAGATTGC
GTATATAGTTTCGTCTACCCTATGAACATATTCCATTTTGTAATTTCGTGTCGTTTCTATTATGAATTTC
ATTTATAAAGTTTATGTACAAATATCATAAAAAAAGAGAATCTTTTTAAGCAAGGATTTTCTTAACTTCT
TCGGCGACAGCATCACCGACTTCGGTGGTACTGTTGGAACCACCTAAATCACCAGTTCTGATACCTGCAT
CCAAAACCTTTTTAACTGCATCTTCAATGGCCTTACCTTCTTCAGGCAAGTTCAATGACAATTTCAACAT
CATTGCAGCAGACAAGATAGTGGCGATAGGGTTGACCTTATTCTTTGGCAAATCTGGAGCAGAACCGTGG
CATGGTTCGTACAAACCAAATGCGGTGTTCTTGTCTGGCAAAGAGGCCAAGGACGCAGATGGCAACAAAC
CCAAGGAACCTGGGATAACGGAGGCTTCATCGGAGATGATATCACCAAACATGTTGCTGGTGATTATAAT
ACCATTTAGGTGGGTTGGGTTCTTAACTAGGATCATGGCGGCAGAATCAATCAATTGATGTTGAACCTTC
AATGTAGGAAATTCGTTCTTGATGGTTTCCTCCACAGTTTTTCTCCATAATCTTGAAGAGGCCAAAACAT
TAGCTTTATCCAAGGACCAAATAGGCAATGGTGGCTCATGTTGTAGGGCCATGAAAGCGGCCATTCTTGT
GATTCTTTGCACTTCTGGAACGGTGTATTGTTCACTATCCCAAGCGACACCATCACCATCGTCTTCCTTT
CTCTTACCAAAGTAAATACCTCCCACTAATTCTCTGACAACAACGAAGTCAGTACCTTTAGCAAATTGTG
GCTTGATTGGAGATAAGTCTAAAAGAGAGTCGGATGCAAAGTTACATGGTCTTAAGTTGGCGTACAATTG
AAGTTCTTTACGGATTTTTAGTAAACCTTGTTCAGGTCTAACACTACCTGTACCCCATTTAGGACCACCC
ACAGCACCTAACAAAACGGCATCAGCCTTCTTGGAGGCTTCCAGCGCCTCATCTGGAAGTGGAACACCTG
TAGCATCTATAGCAGCACCACCAATTAAATGATTTTCGAAATCGAACTTGACATTGGAACGAACATCAGA
AATAGCTTTAAGAACCTTAATGGCTTCGGCTGTGATTTCTTGACCAACGTGGTCACCTGGCAAAACGACG
ATCTTCTTAGGGGCAGACATTAGAATGGTATATCCTTGAAATATATATATATATATTGCTGAAATGTAAA
AGGTAAGAAAAGTTAGAAAGTAAGACGATTGCTAACCACCTATTGGAAAAAACAATAGGTCCTTAAATAA
TATTGTCAACTTCAAGTATTGTGATGCAAGCATTTAGTCATGAACGCTTCTCTATTCTATATGAAAAGCC
GGTTCCGGCGCTCTCACCTTTCCTTTTTCTCCCAATTTTTCAGTTGAAAAAGGTATATGCGTCAGGCGAC
CTCTGAAATTAACAAAAAATTTCCAGTCATCGAATTTGATTCTGTGCGATAGCGCCCCTGTGTGTTCTCG
TTATGTTGAGGAAAAAAATAATGGTTGCTAAGAGATTCGAACTCTTGCATCTTACGATACCTGAGTATTC
CCACAGTTAACTGCGGTCAAGATATTTCTTGAATCAGGCGCCTTAGACCGCTCGGCCAAACAACCAATTA
CTTGTTGAGAAATAGAGTATAATTATCCTATAAATATAACGTTTTTGAACACACATGAACAAGGAAGTAC
AGGACAATTGATTTTGAAGAGAATGTGGATTTTGATGTAATTGTTGGGATTCCATTTTTAATAAGGCAAT
AATATTAGGTATGTAGATATACTAGAAGTTCTCCTCGACCGGTCGATATGCGGTGTGAAATACCGCACAG
ATGCGTAAGGAGAAAATACCGCATCAGGAAATTGTAAGCGTTAATATTTTGTTAAAATTCGCGTTAAATT
TTTGTTAAATCAGCTCATTTTTTAACCAATAGGCCGAAATCGGCAAAATCCCTTATAAATCAAAAGAATA
GACCGAGATAGGGT
[37 nt withheld, positions 11915-11951]
AAAGAACGTGGACTCCAACGTCAAAGG
[49 nt withheld, positions 11979-12027]
T
[91 nt withheld, positions 12029-12119]
G
[124 nt withheld, positions 12121-12244]
CCATTCGCCATTCAGGCTGCGCAACTGTTGGGAAGGGCGATCGGTGCGGGCCTCTTCGCTATTACGCCAG
CTGGCGAAAGGGGGATGTGCTGCAAGGCGATTAAGTTGGGTAACGCCAGGGTTTTCCCAGTCACGACGTT
